Addgene plasmid #19356: pFA6a-hphMX6-Purg1-3FLAG
Depositing lab: Eishi Noguchi. Depositing organization: Drexel University. Publication: A vector system for genomic FLAG epitope-tagging in Schizosaccharomyces pombe. Noguchi C, Garabedian MV, Malik M, Noguchi E. Biotechnol J. 2008 Oct;3(9-10):1280-5. doi: 10.1002/biot.200800140. PubMed 18729046.
Backbone
  Vector backbone: pFA6a-hphMX6-P3nmt1-3FLAG
  Backbone size w/o insert (bp): 4500
  Vector type: Yeast Expression
  Selectable markers: Hygromycin
Growth in bacteria
  Bacterial resistance: Ampicillin, 100 μg/mL
  Growth temperature: 37°C
  Growth strain: DH5alpha
  Copy number: Unknown
Gene/Insert
  Gene/Insert name: urg1 promoter
  Species: S. pombe (fission yeast)
  Insert size (bp): 700
  Cloning method: Restriction Enzyme; 5′ cloning site BglII (unknown if destroyed); 3′ cloning site PacI (unknown if destroyed)
  Sequencing primers: 5′ n/a
Terms and licenses: Academic/Nonprofit Terms; Industry Terms: Not Available to Industry
How to cite: pFA6a-hphMX6-Purg1-3FLAG was a gift from Eishi Noguchi (Addgene plasmid # 19356 ; http://n2t.net/addgene:19356 ; RRID:Addgene_19356)
