[The description below was written by a language model from this plasmid's Addgene catalogue record and pLannotate feature annotations shown in this document.]
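Description:
pFA6a-hphMX6-Purg1-3FLAG is a pFA6a-series module plasmid for genomic epitope tagging in the fission yeast Schizosaccharomyces pombe. It was made from pFA6a-hphMX6-P3nmt1-3FLAG by placing a roughly 700 bp S. pombe urg1 promoter fragment between BglII and PacI sites, which by the backbone name presumably replaces the P3nmt1 promoter. The full depositor sequence is 5,156 nt. In E. coli the plasmid is maintained through a high-copy ColE1/pUC-type origin and selected with ampicillin via the bla gene. No yeast replication origin is annotated, consistent with its use as a source of an integrating cassette rather than as an episomal expression vector. SP6 and T7 promoters flank the cassette region, and the short bom, rop and lacI fragments are backbone remnants.

The payload comprises the hphMX6 marker, which confers hygromycin resistance in yeast, positioned on the opposite strand from the urg1 promoter, so the two units are transcribed divergently. Downstream of the promoter lie FLAG sequences annotated as fragments that together correspond to the 3xFLAG tag in the construct's name, followed by the S. cerevisiae ADH1 terminator. The urg1 promoter provides rapid uracil-inducible expression. This marker–promoter–tag layout is typical of modules intended for insertion upstream of a chromosomal open reading frame. Insertion there would put the gene under uracil-regulated control and add an N-terminal 3xFLAG epitope for detection or immunoprecipitation, with integrants selected on hygromycin. The record does not describe the integration strategy in detail, and it identifies the plasmid only as part of a vector system for genomic FLAG tagging in S. pombe.
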