Features (pLannotate 1.2.2; 13 found; start..end, strand, type, name):
      1..19      -  promoter       SP6 promoter: promoter for bacteriophage SP6 RNA polymerase
     82..133     -  misc_feature   bom (fragment): basis of mobility region from pBR322
    235..270     -  CDS            rop (fragment): Rop protein, which maintains plasmids at low copy number; rop
    365..469     +  promoter       AmpR promoter: bla
    470..1330    +  CDS            AmpR: β-lactamase; bla; confers resistance to ampicillin, carbenicillin, and related antibiotics
   1501..2089    +  rep_origin     ori: high-copy-number ColE1/pMB1/pBR322/pUC origin of replication
   2272..2325    +  CDS            lacI (fragment): lac repressor; lacI; The lac repressor binds to the lac operator to inhibit transcription in E. coli. This inhibition can be relieved by adding lactose or isopropyl-β-D-thiogalactopyranoside (IPTG).
   2347..2365    +  promoter       T7 promoter: promoter for bacteriophage T7 RNA polymerase
   2470..4045    -  gene           hphMX6: yeast selectable marker conferring hygromycin resistance
   4091..4765    +  promoter       urg1 promoter: urg1 promoter from Schizosaccharomyces pombe, conferring rapid uracil-induced expression
   4802..4822    +  CDS            FLAG (fragment): FLAG® epitope tag, followed by an enterokinase cleavage site
   4823..4866    +  CDS            3xFLAG (fragment): three tandem FLAG® epitope tags
   4894..5081    +  terminator     ADH1 terminator: S. cerevisiae ADH1; transcription terminator for the S. cerevisiae alcohol dehydrogenase 1 (ADH1) gene
>Addgene plasmid #19356 | pFA6a-hphMX6-Purg1-3FLAG | depositor full sequence | sequence record 9011 | Author sequence
TCTATAGTGTCACCTAAATCGTATGTGTATGATACATAAGGTTATGTATTAATTGTAGCCGCGTTCTAAC
GACAATATGTCCATATGGTGCACTCTCAGTACAATCTGCTCTGATGCCGCATAGTTAAGCCAGCCCCGAC
ACCCGCCAACACCCGCTGACGCGCCCTGACGGGCTTGTCTGCTCCCGGCATCCGCTTACAGACAAGCTGT
GACCGTCTCCGGGAGCTGCATGTGTCAGAGGTTTTCACCGTCATCACCGAAACGCGCGAGACGAAAGGGC
CTCGTGATACGCCTATTTTTATAGGTTAATGTCATGATAATAATGGTTTCTTAGACGTCAGGTGGCACTT
TTCGGGGAAATGTGCGCGGAACCCCTATTTGTTTATTTTTCTAAATACATTCAAATATGTATCCGCTCAT
GAGACAATAACCCTGATAAATGCTTCAATAATATTGAAAAAGGAAGAGTATGAGTATTCAACATTTCCGT
GTCGCCCTTATTCCCTTTTTTGCGGCATTTTGCCTTCCTGTTTTTGCTCACCCAGAAACGCTGGTGAAAG
TAAAAGATGCTGAAGATCAGTTGGGTGCACGAGTGGGTTACATCGAACTGGATCTCAACAGCGGTAAGAT
CCTTGAGAGTTTTCGCCCCGAAGAACGTTTTCCAATGATGAGCACTTTTAAAGTTCTGCTATGTGGCGCG
GTATTATCCCGTATTGACGCCGGGCAAGAGCAACTCGGTCGCCGCATACACTATTCTCAGAATGACTTGG
TTGAGTACTCACCAGTCACAGAAAAGCATCTTACGGATGGCATGACAGTAAGAGAATTATGCAGTGCTGC
CATAACCATGAGTGATAACACTGCGGCCAACTTACTTCTGACAACGATCGGAGGACCGAAGGAGCTAACC
GCTTTTTTGCACAACATGGGGGATCATGTAACTCGCCTTGATCGTTGGGAACCGGAGCTGAATGAAGCCA
TACCAAACGACGAGCGTGACACCACGATGCCTGTAGCAATGGCAACAACGTTGCGCAAACTATTAACTGG
CGAACTACTTACTCTAGCTTCCCGGCAACAATTAATAGACTGGATGGAGGCGGATAAAGTTGCAGGACCA
CTTCTGCGCTCGGCCCTTCCGGCTGGCTGGTTTATTGCTGATAAATCTGGAGCCGGTGAGCGTGGGTCTC
GCGGTATCATTGCAGCACTGGGGCCAGATGGTAAGCCCTCCCGTATCGTAGTTATCTACACGACGGGGAG
TCAGGCAACTATGGATGAACGAAATAGACAGATCGCTGAGATAGGTGCCTCACTGATTAAGCATTGGTAA
CTGTCAGACCAAGTTTACTCATATATACTTTAGATTGATTTAAAACTTCATTTTTAATTTAAAAGGATCT
AGGTGAAGATCCTTTTTGATAATCTCATGACCAAAATCCCTTAACGTGAGTTTTCGTTCCACTGAGCGTC
AGACCCCGTAGAAAAGATCAAAGGATCTTCTTGAGATCCTTTTTTTCTGCGCGTAATCTGCTGCTTGCAA
ACAAAAAAACCACCGCTACCAGCGGTGGTTTGTTTGCCGGATCAAGAGCTACCAACTCTTTTTCCGAAGG
TAACTGGCTTCAGCAGAGCGCAGATACCAAATACTGTCCTTCTAGTGTAGCCGTAGTTAGGCCACCACTT
CAAGAACTCTGTAGCACCGCCTACATACCTCGCTCTGCTAATCCTGTTACCAGTGGCTGCTGCCAGTGGC
GATAAGTCGTGTCTTACCGGGTTGGACTCAAGACGATAGTTACCGGATAAGGCGCAGCGGTCGGGCTGAA
CGGGGGGTTCGTGCACACAGCCCAGCTTGGAGCGAACGACCTACACCGAACTGAGATACCTACAGCGTGA
GCATTGAGAAAGCGCCACGCTTCCCGAAGGGAGAAAGGCGGACAGGTATCCGGTAAGCGGCAGGGTCGGA
ACAGGAGAGCGCACGAGGGAGCTTCCAGGGGGAAACGCCTGGTATCTTTATAGTCCTGTCGGGTTTCGCC
ACCTCTGACTTGAGCGTCGATTTTTGTGATGCTCGTCAGGGGGGCGGAGCCTATGGAAAAACGCCAGCAA
CGCGGCCTTTTTACGGTTCCTGGCCTTTTGCTGGCCTTTTGCTCACATGTTCTTTCCTGCGTTATCCCCT
GATTCTGTGGATAACCGTATTACCGCCTTTGAGTGAGCTGATACCGCTCGCCGCAGCCGAACGACCGAGC
GCAGCGAGTCAGTGAGCGAGGAAGCGGAAGAGCGCCCAATACGCAAACCGCCTCTCCCCGCGCGTTGGCC
GATTCATTAATGCAGGTTAACCTGGCTTATCGAAATTAATACGACTCACTATAGGGAGACCGGCAGATCC
GCGGCCGCATAGGCCACTAGTGGATCTGATATCATCGATGAATTCGAGCTCGTTTAAACTGGATGGCGGC
GTTAGTATCGAATCGACAGCAGTATAGCGACCAGCATTCACATACGATTGACGCATGATATTACTTTCTG
CGCACTTAACTTCGCATCTGGGCAGATGATGTCGAGGCGAAAAAAAATATAAATCACGCTAACATTTGAT
TAAAATAGAACAACTACAATATAAAAAAACTATACAAATGACAAGTTCTTGAAAACAAGAATCTTTTTAT
TGTCAGTACTGATTATTCCTTTGCCCTCGGACGAGTGCTGGGGCGTCGGTTTCCACTATCGGCGAGTACT
TCTACACAGCCATCGGTCCAGACGGCCGCGCTTCTGCGGGCGATTTGTGTACGCCCGACAGTCCCGGCTC
CGGATCGGACGATTGCGTCGCATCGACCCTGCGCCCAAGCTGCATCATCGAAATTGCCGTCAACCAAGCT
CTGATAGAGTTGGTCAAGACCAATGCGGAGCATATACGCCCGGAGCCGCGGCGATCCTGCAAGCTCCGGA
TGCCTCCGCTCGAAGTAGCGCGTCTGCTGCTCCATACAAGCCAACCACGGCCTCCAGAAGAAGATGTTGG
CGACCTCGTATTGGGAATCCCCGAACATCGCCTCGCTCCAGTCAATGACCGCTGTTATGCGGCCATTGTC
CGTCAGGACATTGTTGGAGCCGAAATCCGCGTGCACGAGGTGCCGGACTTCGGGGCAGTCCTCGGCCCAA
AGCATCAGCTCATCGAGAGCCTGCGCGACGGACGCACTGACGGTGTCGTCCATCACAGTTTGCCAGTGAT
ACACATGGGGATCAGCAATCGCGCATATGAAATCACGCCATGTAGTGTATTGACCGATTCCTTGCGGTCC
GAATGGGCCGAACCCGCTCGTCTGGCTAAGATCGGCCGCAGCGATCGCATCCATGGCCTCCGCGACCGGC
TGCAGAACAGCGGGCAGTTCGGTTTCAGGCAGGTCTTGCAACGTGACACCCTGTGCACGGCGGGAGATGC
AATAGGTCAGGCTCTCGCTGAATTCCCCAATGTCAAGCACTTCCGGAATCGGGAGCGCGGCCGATGCAAA
GTGCCGATAAACATAACGATCTTTGTAGAAACCATCGGCGCAGCTATTTACCCGCAGGACATATCCACGC
CCTCCTACATCGAAGCTGAAAGCACGAGATTCTTCGCCCTCCGAGAGCTGCATCAGGTCGGAGACGCTGT
CGAACTTTTCGATCAGAAACTTCTCGACAGACGTCGCGGTGAGTTCAGGCTTTTTACCCATGGTTGTTTA
TGTTCGGATGTGATGTGAGAACTGTATCCTAGCAAGATTTTAAAAGGAAGTATATGAAAGAAGAACCTCA
GTGGCAAATCCTAACCTTTTATATTTCTCTACAGGGGCGCGGCGTGGGGACAATTCAACGCGTCTGTGAG
GGGAGCGTTTCCCTGCTCGCAGGTCTGCAGCGAGGAGCCGTAATTTTTGCTTCGCGCCGTGCGGCCATCA
AAATGTATGGATGCAAATGATTATACATGGGGATGTATGGGCTAAATGTACGGGCGACAGTCACATCATG
CCCCTGAGCTGCGCACGTCAAGACTGTCAAGGAGGGTATTCTGGGCCTCCATGTCGCTGGCCGGGTGACC
CGGCGGGGACGAGGCAAGCTAAACAGATCTCGATTAGCGTGACACGGATTATTATTTTTATATCCTACGT
AAAAAAGAATTTCGAACTAGAATGTGTGGCAAACGCCTTCACTACTGACTATTACGAATTGTATAAATAC
AAAGCCGTGGAAATAGAAACCATCTTTTCGATCGTTCTTTGAATACTTGTAAGAATGATGTTCTATTCTT
TTCCTGTAAATGGGAATATTTGCTTACTGACATCAACCAATTCCAATTGTTTACATTACAAAAAAATTTT
TTTTCTTCTAAACAATGACTTGCGTCGGCTATTGCCCGCGGTAGCGCCGCTCGAGAACATGCGTGCACGA
CCCTTCCCCGCGACTTCGTAAGGTCTAAGAAGGCGCAACGATGTAAACAAGGTATTGTTTTCGGTTCGCT
GACGAGGAAGTGCCCGCGGCAAGTCCGCGTGGTATCTGGTATCATGCGAGCTAGCGCTTTCATTGATAGT
ATCTGGAAGGCTATAAATAAGGGAGGAAATCCATACGGTTCAACATCAATTGCAAAGGTTTCATTCATTA
CTTTAGCTGCCTTACTCAATTCACTTTGTTTAAAGGCTAATTTTGTGAAACGAATTTCTTTCTACCCATT
GAACATTCGTTTGTCATTTTTCTTGTTGTTTTACTTATCCGTTTTCTTCAATTACTAAATTAGAACTAAT
TCAATATGCTTGCCACTGAACAAAGGTTAATTAATATGGACTACAAGGACGACGATGACAAGGATTACAA
AGATGACGACGATAAGGACTATAAGGACGATGATGATAAATAGGGCGCGCCACTTCTAAATAAGCGAATT
TCTTATGATTTATGATTTTTATTATTAAATAAGTTATAAAAAAAATAAGTGTATACAAATTTTAAAGTGA
CTCTTAGGTTTTAAAACGAAAATTCTTATTCTTGAGTAACTCTTTCCTGTAGGTCAGGTTGCTTTCTCAG
GTATAGTATGAGGTCGCTCTTATTGACCACACCTCTACCGGCAGATCCGCTAGGGATAACAGGGTAATAT
AGATCCGTCGACCTGCAGCGTACGAAGCTTCAGCTGGCGGCCGCGT
