>Addgene plasmid #19356 | pFA6a-hphMX6-Purg1-3FLAG | addgene partial sequence | sequence record 25117 | SP6 5'-ATTTAGGTGACACTATAG-3'
CGCGAGCTCGTCGCTGCAGGGTCGACGGATCTATATTACCCTGTTTATCCCTAGCGGATCTGCCGGTAGA
GGTGTGGTCAATAAGAGCGACCTCATACTATACCTGAGAAAGCAACCTGACCTACAGGAAAGAGTTACTC
AAGAATAAGAATTTTCGTTTTAAAACCTAAGAGTCACTTTAAAATTTGTATACACTTATTTTTTTTATAA
CTTATTTAATAATAAAAATCATAAATCATAAGAAATTCGCTTATTTAGAAGTGGCGCGCCCTATTTATCA
TCATCGTCCTTATAGTCCTTATCGTCGTCATCTTTGTAATCCTTGTCATCGTCGTCCTTGTAGTCCATAT
TAATTAACCTTTGTTCAGTGGCAAGCATATTGAATTAGTTCTAATTTAGTAATTGAAGAAAACGGATAAG
TAAAACAACAAGAAAAATGACAAACGAATGTTCAATGGGTAGAAAGAAATTCGTTTCACAAAATTAGCCT
TTAAACAAAGTGAATTGAGTAAGGCAGCTAAAGTAATGAATGAAACCTTTGCAATTGATGTTGAACCGTA
TGGATTTCCTCCCTTATTTATAGCCTTCCAGATACTATCAATGAAAGCGCTAGCTCGCATGATACCAGAT
ACCACGCGGACTTGCCGCGGGCACTTCCTCGTCAGCGAACCGAAAACAATACCTTGTTTACATCGTTGCG
CCTTCTTAGACCTTACGAAGTCGCGGGGAAGGGTCGTGCACGCATGTTCTCGAGCGGCGCTACCGCGGGC
AATAGCCGACGCAGNTCTTGNTTTAAAAAAAAAAAAATTTTTTTGGNATGNANNGNATNGGAATNGGTGG
AGG
